Addgene plasmid #212322: pJet-CMV-IARS1-GFP
Purpose: EGFP-tagged IARS1
Depositing lab: Sabine Fuchs. Depositing organization: University Medical Centre Utrecht. Publication: Isoleucine-to-valine substitutions support cellular physiology during isoleucine deprivation. Kok G, Schene IF, Ilcken EF, Alcaraz PS, Mendes MI, Smith DEC, Salomons G, Shehata S, Jans JJM, Maroofian R, Hoek TA, van Es RM, Rehmann H, Nieuwenhuis EES, Vos HR, Fuchs SA. Nucleic Acids Res. 2025 Jan 7;53(1):gkae1184. doi: 10.1093/nar/gkae1184. PubMed 39657787.
Backbone
  Vector backbone: pJET1.2
  Backbone size w/o insert (bp): 3945
  Total vector size (bp): 8499
  Vector type: Mammalian Expression
Growth in bacteria
  Bacterial resistance: Ampicillin, 100 μg/mL
  Growth temperature: 37°C
  Growth strain: DH5alpha
  Copy number: High Copy
Gene/Insert
  Gene/Insert name: IARS (alt name: IleRS)
  Species: H. sapiens (human)
  Insert size (bp): 4554
  Mutation: Wildtype
  GenBank ID: NM_002161.5
  Entrez Gene: IARS1 (a.k.a. GRIDHH, IARS, ILERS, ILRS, IRS, PRO0785)
  Promoter: CMV
  Tag / fusion protein: EGFP (C terminal on insert)
  Cloning method: Gibson Cloning
  Sequencing primers: 5′ cactatagggagagcggccg
Terms and licenses: Academic/Nonprofit Terms; Industry Terms: Not Available to Industry
How to cite: pJet-CMV-IARS1-GFP was a gift from Sabine Fuchs (Addgene plasmid # 212322 ; http://n2t.net/addgene:212322 ; RRID:Addgene_212322)
