[The description below was written by a language model from this plasmid's Addgene catalogue record and pLannotate feature annotations shown in this document.]
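Description:
pJet-CMV-IARS1-GFP is a mammalian expression plasmid built on the pJET1.2 cloning backbone and assembled by Gibson cloning. It is about 8.5 kb in total. In E. coli it is maintained as a high-copy plasmid through a ColE1/pUC-type origin and selected with ampicillin via the β-lactamase gene and its native promoter. Backbone remnants are visible in the feature table. These include a T7 promoter upstream of the insertion site and a fragment of the eco47IR lethal gene with its lac UV5 promoter, which is the positive-selection element of pJET1.2 that is disrupted when an insert is cloned. No mammalian selection marker is annotated, which suggests the plasmid is suited to transient transfection rather than drug-selected stable lines.

The payload is a CMV immediate-early enhancer/promoter driving wild-type human IARS1, the cytoplasmic isoleucyl-tRNA synthetase that activates isoleucine and charges it onto its cognate tRNA. The IARS1 coding sequence is joined through a short linker derived from a multiple cloning site to EGFP at the C terminus. An SV40 polyadenylation signal follows. The small adjacent fragment annotated as large T antigen is most likely just part of that SV40 3′ region rather than a functional element. The recorded insert size covers both the synthetase coding sequence and the EGFP tag region.

The stated purpose is expression of EGFP-tagged IARS1. This allows the enzyme to be overexpressed in mammalian cells and followed by fluorescence. The associated work concerns isoleucine-to-valine substitutions during isoleucine deprivation, but the record does not describe specific experiments done with this plasmid.
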