Features (pLannotate 1.2.2; 18 found; start..end, strand, type, name):
    305..323     +  promoter       T7 promoter: promoter for bacteriophage T7 RNA polymerase
    372..675     +  enhancer       CMV enhancer: human cytomegalovirus immediate early enhancer
    676..879     +  promoter       CMV promoter: human cytomegalovirus (CMV) immediate early promoter
    955..984     +  misc_feature   MCS (fragment): pBluescript multiple cloning site
   1004..1025    +  misc_feature   MCS (fragment): multiple cloning site
   1026..4811    +  CDS            IARS1: SYIC_HUMAN - Also known as IARS. Experimental evidence at protein level: Swiss-Prot protein existence level 1. Catalyzes the specific attachment of an amino acid to its cognate tRNA in a 2 step reaction: the amino acid (AA) is first activated by ATP to form AA-AMP and then transferred to the acceptor end of the tRNA. From Homo sapiens (Human).
   4812..4857    +  misc_feature   MCS (fragment): multiple cloning site
   4863..5579    +  CDS            EGFP: EGFP is a basic (constitutively fluorescent) green fluorescent protein published in 1996, derived from Aequorea victoria. It is reported to be a rapidly-maturing weak dimer with moderate acid sensitivity.
   5585..5641    +  misc_feature   MCS: multiple cloning site
   5658..5742    +  CDS            large T antigen (fragment): large T antigen from SV40 (simian virus 40)
   5765..5886    +  polyA_signal   SV40 poly(A) signal: SV40 polyadenylation signal
   5891..6274    -  CDS            eco47IR (fragment): T2E7_ECOLX - Protein predicted: Swiss-Prot protein existence level 4. Recognizes the double-stranded sequence GGWCC and cleaves after G-1. From Escherichia coli.
   6327..6357    -  promoter       lac UV5 promoter: E. coli lac promoter with an "up" mutation
   6372..6393    -  protein_bind   CAP binding site: CAP binding activates transcription in the presence of cAMP. E. coli catabolite activator protein
   6418..6501    -  CDS            lacI (fragment): lac repressor; lacI; The lac repressor binds to the lac operator to inhibit transcription in E. coli. This inhibition can be relieved by adding lactose or isopropyl-β-D-thiogalactopyranoside (IPTG).
   6684..7272    -  rep_origin     ori: high-copy-number ColE1/pMB1/pBR322/pUC origin of replication
   7443..8303    -  CDS            AmpR: β-lactamase; bla; confers resistance to ampicillin, carbenicillin, and related antibiotics
   8304..8408    -  promoter       AmpR promoter: bla
>Addgene plasmid #212322 | pJet-CMV-IARS1-GFP | addgene full sequence | sequence record 422287 | Addgene NGS Result
GCCCCTGCAGCCGAATTATATTATTTTTGCCAAATAATTTTTAACAAAAGCTCTGAAGTCTTCTTCATTT
AAATTCTTAGATGATACTTCATCTGGAAAATTGTCCCAATTAGTAGCATCACGCTGTGAGTAAGTTCTAA
ACCATTTTTTTATTGTTGTATTATCTCTAATCTTACTACTCGATGAGTTTTCGGTATTATCTCTATTTTT
AACTTGGAGCAGGTTCCATTCATTGTTTTTTTCATCATAGTGAATAAAATCAACTGCTTTAACACTTGTG
CCTGAACACCATATCCATCCGGCGTAATACGACTCACTATAGGGAGAGCGGCCGCCAGATCTTCCGGATG
GCTCGAGTTTTTCAGCAAGATCGTTACATAACTTACGGTAAATGGCCCGCCTGGCTGACCGCCCAACGAC
CCCCGCCCATTGACGTCAATAATGACGTATGTTCCCATAGTAACGCCAATAGGGACTTTCCATTGACGTC
AATGGGTGGAGTATTTACGGTAAACTGCCCACTTGGCAGTACATCAAGTGTATCATATGCCAAGTACGCC
CCCTATTGACGTCAATGACGGTAAATGGCCCGCCTGGCATTATGCCCAGTACATGACCTTATGGGACTTT
CCTACTTGGCAGTACATCTACGTATTAGTCATCGCTATTACCATGGTGATGCGGTTTTGGCAGTACATCA
ATGGGCGTGGATAGCGGTTTGACTCACGGGGATTTCCAAGTCTCCACCCCATTGACGTCAATGGGAGTTT
GTTTTGGCACCAAAATCAACGGGACTTTCCAAAATGTCGTAACAACTCCGCCCCATTGACGCAAATGGGC
GGTAGGCGTGTACGGTGGGAGGTCTATATAAGCAGAGCTCGTTTAGTGAACCGTCAGATCGCCTGGAGAC
GCCATCCACGCTGTTTTGACCTCCATAGAAGACACCGACTCTAGCTAGAGGATCCCCCGGGCTGCAGGAA
TTCGGCGCGCCACGCGTACCGATAGCTTCGAATTCTGCAGTCGACATGCTTCAACAAGTTCCAGAAAACA
TAAATTTTCCTGCTGAAGAAGAGAAAATCTTGGAGTTTTGGACTGAATTTAATTGTTTTCAGGAATGCTT
AAAGCAATCAAAACATAAACCAAAATTTACCTTCTATGATGGTCCTCCTTTTGCAACTGGACTGCCTCAC
TATGGACATATACTTGCGGGTACAATTAAAGATATAGTTACAAGATATGCTCACCAGAGTGGGTTTCATG
TTGACAGAAGATTTGGATGGGATTGCCATGGCTTACCTGTGGAATATGAAATTGATAAGACACTGGGAAT
CAGAGGACCAGAGGATGTGGCCAAAATGGGGATTACAGAGTATAACAATCAGTGCCGAGCAATTGTGATG
AGATATTCTGCTGAGTGGAAGTCTACTGTTAGCAGACTTGGCCGATGGATTGACTTTGACAATGACTATA
AAACTCTGTATCCACAATTCATGGAATCAGTCTGGTGGGTCTTCAAACAACTCTATGATAAAGGCCTTGT
TTATAGAGGTGTGAAAGTCATGCCCTTCTCTACGGCATGTAACACTCCACTTTCCAACTTCGAGTCACAC
CAGAATTATAAGGATGTTCAAGATCCTTCAGTATTTGTAACTTTCCCTTTGGAAGAAGATGAAACTGTAT
CTTTAGTTGCTTGGACAACCACTCCCTGGACTCTACCTAGTAACCTTGCTGTGTGTGTTAATCCAGAAAT
GCAATATGTGAAAATTAAAGATGTTGCCAGAGGACGATTACTCATTTTAATGGAAGCCAGATTGTCAGCC
CTCTATAAATTGGAGAGTGACTATGAGATCCTTGAAAGATTTCCTGGTGCCTATCTTAAAGGCAAGAAGT
ACAGGCCCCTGTTTGACTATTTCCTGAAGTGTAAAGAGAATGGCGCTTTCACTGTGCTTGTTGACAACTA
TGTGAAGGAAGAAGAAGGCACAGGGGTTGTCCACCAAGCTCCTTACTTCGGTGCTGAGGACTATCGGGTC
TGTATGGACTTTAACATTATTCGGAAAGACTCACTCCCTGTTTGCCCTGTGGATGCTTCAGGCTGCTTCA
CAACGGAGGTGACAGATTTCGCAGGACAGTATGTGAAGGATGCTGACAAAAGTATCATCAGGACTTTGAA
GGAACAAGGCCGACTTCTGGTTGCCACCACCTTCACTCACAGCTACCCTTTTTGCTGGAGATCAGACACT
CCTCTAATTTACAAAGCAGTGCCCAGCTGGTTTGTGCGAGTGGAGAACATGGTGGACCAGCTCCTAAGGA
ACAATGACCTGTGCTACTGGGTCCCAGAGTTGGTACGAGAAAAACGATTTGGAAATTGGCTGAAAGATGC
ACGTGACTGGACAATTTCCAGAAACAGATACTGGGGCACCCCCATCCCACTGTGGGTCAGCGATGACTTT
GAGGAGGTGGTATGCATTGGGTCAGTGGCGGAACTTGAAGAACTGTCAGGAGCAAAGATCTCAGATCTCC
ACAGAGAGAGTGTTGACCACCTGACCATTCCTTCACGCTGTGGGAAGGGATCCTTGCACCGCATCTCTGA
AGTGTTTGACTGTTGGTTTGAGAGTGGCAGCATGCCCTATGCTCAGGTTCATTACCCGTTTGAAAACAAG
AGGGAGTTTGAGGATGCTTTTCCTGCAGATTTCATTGCCGAGGGCATCGACCAAACCAGAGGATGGTTTT
ATACCCTGCTGGTGCTGGCCACGGCCCTCTTTGGACAACCGCCTTTCAAGAACGTAATTGTGAATGGGCT
TGTCCTGGCAAGTGATGGCCAAAAAATGAGCAAACGGAAAAAGAATTATCCAGATCCAGTTTCCATCATC
CAGAAGTATGGTGCTGATGCCCTCAGATTATATCTGATTAACTCCCCTGTGGTGAGAGCAGAAAACCTCC
GCTTTAAAGAAGAGGGTGTGCGGGACGTCCTTAAGGATGTACTGCTCCCATGGTACAATGCCTATCGCTT
CTTAATCCAGAACGTTCTGAGGCTCCAGAAGGAGGAAGAAATAGAATTTCTCTACAATGAGAACACGGTT
AGAGAAAGCCCCAACATTACAGACCGGTGGATCCTGTCCTTCATGCAGTCTCTCATTGGCTTCTTTGAGA
CTGAAATGGCAGCTTATAGGCTTTATACTGTGGTGCCTCGCCTGGTCAAGTTTGTAGATATTCTGACCAA
TTGGTATGTTAGAATGAACCGCAGAAGATTAAAGGGTGAAAATGGGATGGAGGATTGTGTCATGGCCCTA
GAAACCTTGTTTAGTGTTCTGCTTTCTCTTTGCAGACTTATGGCTCCCTACACACCTTTTCTCACTGAAT
TGATGTACCAGAATCTAAAGGTGCTGATTGACCCTGTTTCTGTTCAGGACAAGGACACACTCAGCATTCA
CTACCTCATGCTGCCCCGTGTTCGAGAAGAATTGATTGACAAGAAAACAGAGAGTGCAGTATCTCAGATG
CAGTCTGTGATTGAACTTGGAAGAGTGATCAGAGACCGAAAAACTATTCCCATAAAGTATCCTTTGAAAG
AAATTGTGGTTATCCATCAAGATCCAGAAGCTCTTAAAGATATCAAGTCTTTGGAGAAGTATATCATTGA
GGAACTCAATGTTCGAAAAGTTACACTGTCTACAGATAAAAACAAGTATGGCATTCGGCTAAGGGCAGAA
CCAGATCACATGGTCCTGGGGAAGCGTCTGAAGGGAGCCTTTAAGGCAGTGATGACGTCCATCAAGCAGT
TGAGCAGTGAGGAGCTGGAGCAGTTCCAGAAGACTGGGACCATTGTTGTGGAAGGCCATGAATTGCACGA
TGAAGACATCCGCCTCATGTACACCTTTGATCAGGCCACAGGTGGGACTGCGCAATTTGAAGCACACTCA
GATGCTCAGGCTTTGGTCCTCTTAGATGTCACTCCTGACCAGTCAATGGTAGATGAAGGAATGGCTCGGG
AAGTCATCAATCGCATACAGAAACTTCGCAAAAAGTGCAATCTGGTTCCAACTGATGAAATCACAGTGTA
CTATAAAGCAAAGTCTGAAGGAACATATCTGAATAGTGTTATTGAAAGCCACACAGAGTTCATATTTACC
ACCATAAAGGCTCCCTTGAAACCATATCCAGTTTCTCCATCGGATAAAGTCCTTATTCAAGAAAAAACAC
AGTTGAAGGGATCTGAACTGGAAATTACACTCACCAGAGGATCTTCCCTTCCTGGTCCTGCTTGTGCATA
TGTCAATCTTAACATTTGTGCAAATGGCAGTGAACAAGGTGGAGTATTGCTCCTGGAAAATCCAAAAGGT
GACAATAGGTTGGACCTTTTAAAGCTGAAGAGTGTTGTCACTAGCATTTTTGGTGTGAAAAATACAGAGC
TGGCTGTCTTCCATGATGAAACAGAAATACAAAACCAAACTGACTTACTGAGTCTTAGTGGAAAAACACT
TTGTGTGACTGCAGGATCGGCTCCCTCTCTGATCAACAGTTCTAGTACTCTTCTTTGTCAGTATATCAAC
CTACAGCTCCTGAATGCAAAGCCACAAGAGTGTTTAATGGGGACAGTGGGCACTCTCCTGCTTGAAAACC
CACTTGGGCAGAATGGACTCACCCACCAAGGTCTTCTGTATGAAGCAGCCAAGGTGTTTGGCCTTCGGAG
CAGGAAGCTAAAGCTGTTTCTGAATGAGACCCAAACGCAGGAAATTACAGAAGACATCCCCGTGAAGACT
TTGAATATGAAGACTGTGTATGTTTCTGTGTTACCAACAACAGCAGACTTCTCCGGACTCAGATCTCGAG
CTCAAGCTTCGAATTCTGCAGTCGACGCCACCATGGTGAGCAAGGGCGAGGAGCTGTTCACCGGGGTGGT
GCCCATCCTGGTCGAGCTGGACGGCGACGTAAACGGCCACAAGTTCAGCGTGTCCGGCGAGGGCGAGGGC
GATGCCACCTACGGCAAGCTGACCCTGAAGTTCATCTGCACCACCGGCAAGCTGCCCGTGCCATGGCCCA
CCCTCGTGACCACCCTGACCTACGGCGTGCAGTGCTTCAGCCGCTACCCCGACCACATGAAGCAGCACGA
CTTCTTCAAGTCCGCCATGCCCGAAGGCTACGTCCAGGAGCGCACCATCTTCTTCAAGGACGACGGCAAC
TACAAGACCCGCGCCGAGGTGAAGTTCGAGGGCGACACCCTGGTGAACCGCATCGAGCTGAAGGGCATCG
ACTTCAAGGAGGACGGCAACATCCTGGGGCACAAGCTGGAGTACAACTACAACAGCCACAACGTCTATAT
CATGGCCGACAAGCAGAAGAACGGCATCAAGGTGAACTTCAAGATCCGCCACAACATCGAGGACGGCAGC
GTGCAGCTCGCCGACCACTACCAGCAGAACACCCCCATCGGCGACGGCCCCGTGCTGCTGCCCGACAACC
ACTACCTGAGCACCCAGTCCGCCCTGAGCAAAGACCCCAACGAGAAGCGCGATCACATGGTCCTGCTGGA
GTTCGTGACCGCCGCCGGGATCACTCTCGGCATGGACGAGCTGTACAAGTACTCAGATCTCGAGCTCAAG
CTTCGAATTCTGCAGTCGACGGTACCGCGGGCCCGGGATCCACCGGATCTAGATAACTGATCATAATCAG
CCATACCACATTTGTAGAGGTTTTACTTGCTTTAAAAAACCTCCCACACCTCCCCCTGAACCTGAAACAT
AAAATGAATGCAATTGTTGTTGTTAACTTGTTTATTGCAGCTTATAATGGTTACAAATAAAGCAATAGCA
TCACAAATTTCACAAATAAAGCATTTTTTTCACTGCATTCTAGTTGTGGTTTGTCCAAACTCATCAATGT
ATCTTAACGCGTATCTTTCTAGAAGATCTCCTACAATATTCTCAGCTGCCATGGAAAATCGATGTTCTTC
TTTTATTCTCTCAAGATTTTCAGGCTGTATATTAAAACTTATATTAAGAACTATGCTAACCACCTCATCA
GGAACCGTTGTAGGTGGCGTGGGTTTTCTTGGCAATCGACTCTCATGAAAACTACGAGCTAAATATTCAA
TATGTTCCTCTTGACCAACTTTATTCTGCATTTTTTTTGAACGAGGTTTAGAGCAAGCTTCAGGAAACTG
AGACAGGAATTTTATTAAAAATTTAAATTTTGAAGAAAGTTCAGGGTTAATAGCATCCATTTTTTGCTTT
GCAAGTTCCTCAGCATTCTTAACAAAAGACGTCTCTTTTGACATGTTTAAAGTTTAAACCTCCTGTGTGA
AATTATTATCCGCTCATAATTCCACACATTATACGAGCCGGAAGCATAAAGTGTAAAGCCTGGGGTGCCT
AATGAGTGAGCTAACTCACATTAATTGCGTTGCGCTCACTGCCAATTGCTTTCCAGTCGGGAAACCTGTC
GTGCCAGCTGCATTAATGAATCGGCCAACGCGCGGGGAGAGGCGGTTTGCGTATTGGGCGCTCTTCCGCT
TCCTCGCTCACTGACTCGCTGCGCTCGGTCGTTCGGCTGCGGCGAGCGGTATCAGCTCACTCAAAGGCGG
TAATACGGTTATCCACAGAATCAGGGGATAACGCAGGAAAGAACATGTGAGCAAAAGGCCAGCAAAAGGC
CAGGAACCGTAAAAAGGCCGCGTTGCTGGCGTTTTTCCATAGGCTCCGCCCCCCTGACGAGCATCACAAA
AATCGACGCTCAAGTCAGAGGTGGCGAAACCCGACAGGACTATAAAGATACCAGGCGTTTCCCCCTGGAA
GCTCCCTCGTGCGCTCTCCTGTTCCGACCCTGCCGCTTACCGGATACCTGTCCGCCTTTCTCCCTTCGGG
AAGCGTGGCGCTTTCTCATAGCTCACGCTGTAGGTATCTCAGTTCGGTGTAGGTCGTTCGCTCCAAGCTG
GGCTGTGTGCACGAACCCCCCGTTCAGCCCGACCGCTGCGCCTTATCCGGTAACTATCGTCTTGAGTCCA
ACCCGGTAAGACACGACTTATCGCCACTGGCAGCAGCCACTGGTAACAGGATTAGCAGAGCGAGGTATGT
AGGCGGTGCTACAGAGTTCTTGAAGTGGTGGCCTAACTACGGCTACACTAGAAGAACAGTATTTGGTATC
TGCGCTCTGCTGAAGCCAGTTACCTTCGGAAAAAGAGTTGGTAGCTCTTGATCCGGCAAACAAACCACCG
CTGGTAGCGGTGGTTTTTTTGTTTGCAAGCAGCAGATTACGCGCAGAAAAAAAGGATCTCAAGAAGATCC
TTTGATCTTTTCTACGGGGTCTGACGCTCAGTGGAACGAAAACTCACGTTAAGGGATTTTGGTCATGAGA
TTATCAAAAAGGATCTTCACCTAGATCCTTTTAAATTAAAAATGAAGTTTTAAATCAATCTAAAGTATAT
ATGAGTAAACTTGGTCTGACAGTTACCAATGCTTAATCAGTGAGGCACCTATCTCAGCGATCTGTCTATT
TCGTTCATCCATAGTTGCCTGACTCCCCGTCGTGTAGATAACTACGATACGGGAGGGCTTACCATCTGGC
CCCAGTGCTGCAATGATACCGCGAGACCCACGCTCACCGGCTCCAGATTTATCAGCAATAAACCAGCCAG
CCGGAAGGGCCGAGCGCAGAAGTGGTCCTGCAACTTTATCCGCCTCCATCCAGTCTATTAATTGTTGCCG
GGAAGCTAGAGTAAGTAGTTCGCCAGTTAATAGTTTGCGCAACGTTGTTGCCATTGCTACAGGCATCGTG
GTGTCACGCTCGTCGTTTGGTATGGCTTCATTCAGCTCCGGTTCCCAACGATCAAGGCGAGTTACATGAT
CCCCCATGTTGTGCAAAAAAGCGGTTAGCTCCTTCGGTCCTCCGATCGTTGTCAGAAGTAAGTTGGCCGC
AGTGTTATCACTCATGGTTATGGCAGCACTGCATAATTCTCTTACTGTCATGCCATCCGTAAGATGCTTT
TCTGTGACTGGTGAGTACTCAACCAAGTCATTCTGAGAATAGTGTATGCGGCGACCGAGTTGCTCTTGCC
CGGCGTCAATACGGGATAATACCGCGCCACATAGCAGAACTTTAAAAGTGCTCATCATTGGAAAACGTTC
TTCGGGGCGAAAACTCTCAAGGATCTTACCGCTGTTGAGATCCAGTTCGATGTAACCCACTCGTGCACCC
AACTGATCTTCAGCATCTTTTACTTTCACCAGCGTTTCTGGGTGAGCAAAAACAGGAAGGCAAAATGCCG
CAAAAAAGGGAATAAGGGCGACACGGAAATGTTGAATACTCATACTCTTCCTTTTTCAATATTATTGAAG
CATTTATCAGGGTTATTGTCTCATGAGCGGATACATATTTGAATGTATTTAGAAAAATAAACAAATAGGG
GTTCCGCGCACATTTCCCCGAAAAGTGCCACCTGACGTCTAAGAAACCATTATTATCATGACATTAACCT
ATAAAAATAGGCGTATCACGAGGCC
